>Addgene plasmid #234348 | pJEC779 | addgene full sequence | sequence record 467174 | Addgene NGS Result
TAAGCACTACATTTCGCTCATCGCCAGCCCAGTCGGGCGGCGAGTTCCATAGCGTTAAGGTTTCATTTAG
CGCCTCAAATAGATCCTGTTCAGGAACCGGATCAAAGAGTTCCTCCGCCGCTGGACCTACCAAGGCAACG
CTATGTTCTCTTGCTTTTGTCAGCAAGATAGCCAGATCAATGTCGATCGTGGCTGGCTCGAAGATACCTG
CAAGAATGTCATTGCGCTGCCATTCTCCAAATTGCAGTTCGCGCTTAGCTGGATAACGCCACGGAATGAT
GTCGTCGTGCACAACAATGGTGACTTCTACAGCGCGGAGAATCTCGCTCTCTCCAGGGGAAGCCGAAGTT
TCCAAAAGGTCGTTGATCAAAGCTCGCCGCGTTGTTTCATCAAGCCTTACGGTCACCGTAACCAGCAAAT
CAATATCACTGTGTGGCTTAAGGCCGCCATCCACTGCGGAGCCGTACAAATGTACGGCCAGCAACGTCGG
TTCGAGATGGCGCTCGATGACGCCAACTACCTCTGATAGTTGAGTCGATACTTCGGCGATCACCGCTTCC
CTCATACTCTTCCTTTTTCAATATTATTGAAGCATTTATCAGGGTTATTGTCTCATGAGCGGATACATAT
TTGAATGTATTTAGAAAAATAAACAAATAGCTAGCTCACTCGGTCGCTACGCTCCGGGCGTGAGACTGCG
GCGGGCGCTGCGGACACATACAAAGTTACCCACAGATTCCGTGGATAAGCAGGGGACTAACATGTGAGGC
AAAACAGCAGGGCCGCGCCGGTGGCGTTTTTCCATAGGCTCCGCCATCCTGCCAGAGTTCACATAAACAG
ACGCTTTTCCGGTGCATCTGTGGGAGCCGTGAGGCTCAACCATGAATCTGACAGTACGGGCGAAACCCGA
CAGGACTTAAAGATCCCCACCGTTTCCGGCGGGTCGCTCCCTCTTGCGCTCTCCTGTTCCGACCCTGCCG
TTTACCGGATACCTGTTCCGCCTTTCTCCCTTACGGGAAGTGTGGCGCTTTCTCATAGCTAACACACTGG
TATCTCGGCTCGGTGTAGGTCGTTCGCTCCAAGCTGGGCTGTAAGCAAGAACTCCCCGTTCAGCCCGACT
GCTGCGCCTTATCCGGTAACTGTTCACTTGAGTCCAACCCGGAAAAGCACGGTAAAACGCCACTGGCAGC
AGCCATTGGTAACTGGGAGTTCGCAGAGGATTTGTTTAGCTAAACACGCGGTTGCTCTTGAAGTGTGCGC
CAAAGTCCGGCTACACTGGAAGGACAGATTTGGTTGCTGTGCTCTGCGAAAGCCAGTTACCACGGTTAAG
CAGTTCACCAACTGACTTAACCTTCGATCAAACCACCTCCCAAGGTGGTTTTTTCGTTTACAGGGCAAAA
GATTACGCGCAGAAAAAAAGGATCTCAAGAAGATCCTTTGATCTTTTCTACTGAACCGCTCTAGATTTCA
GTGCAATTTATCTCTTCAAATGTAGCACCTGAAGTCAGCCCAATGCGATATAAGTTGTAATTCTCATGTT
AGTCATGCACCGCGCCCACCGGAAGGAGCTGACTGGGTTGAAGGCTCTCAAGGGCATCGGTCGAGATCCC
GGTGCCTAATGAGTGAGCTAACTTACACCCGCAGTTCCAGTACGGTTCCATTAATTGCGTTGCGCTGCTT
CCGGCTGAATTCTAAAGATCTTTGACAGCTAGCTCAGTCCTAGGTATAATACTAGTACGTCGACTCTCGA
GTGAGATTGTTGACGGTACCGTATTTTGGATCTAGGAGGAATGACCTAAATAGCAAGGATCATTCATTCT
GCCCACAATGACGAATCTAGGTCGGTCACATTAGGTCCTCGAAGTTGCAACGGCGTCCCCACATCGTTGA
GTGGCAAAGCCCGCCGAAAGGCGGGCTTTTTTTTACTCTTCCTTTTTCAATATTATTGAAGCATTTATCA
GGGTTATTGTCTCATGAGCGGATACATATTTGAATGTATTTAGAAAAATAAACAAATAGGGGTTCCGCGC
ACATTTCCCCGAAAAGTGCCACCTGACGTCTAAGAAACCATTATTATCATGACATTAACCTATAAAAATA
GGCGTATCACGAGGCAGAATTTCAGATAAAAAAAATCCTTAGCTTTCGCTAAGGATGATTTCTGGAATTC
TAAAGATCTTTGACAGCTAGCTCAGTCCTAGGTATAATACTAGTGGATATATAACCTGCGCAAGAGGCCG
GACGTATTATGAGACTCTCTTACCGTTAGGTCAGGTCTTGTTCGGCACTCAATGTCTGCCTGATCCTAGT
TACCTTTGGGTCAAAAAGTTATCAGGCATGCACCTGGTAGCTAGTCTTTAAACCAATAGATTGCATCGGT
TTAAAAGGCAAGACCGTCAAATTGCGGGAAAGGGGTCAACAGCCGTTCAGTACCAAGTCTCAGGGGAAAC
TTTGAGATGGCCTTGCAAAGGGTATGGTAATAAGCTGACGGACATGGTCCTAACCACGCAGCCAAGTCCT
AAGTCAACAGATCTTCTGTTGATATGGATGCAGTTCACAGACTAAATGTCGGTCGGGGAAGATGTATTCT
TCTCATAAGATATAGTCGGACCTCTCCTTAATGGGAGCTAGCGGATGAAGTGATGCAACACTGGAGCCGC
TGGGAACTAATTTGTATGCGAAAGTATATTGATTAGTTTTGGAGTACTCGATGAGCAAAGGAGAAGAACT
TTTCACTGGAGTTGTCCCAATTCTTGTTGAATTAGATGGTGATGTTAATGGGCACAAATTTTCTGTCCGT
GGAGAGGGTGAAGGTGATGCTACAAACGGAAAACTCACCCTTAAATTTATTTGCACTACTGGAAAACTAC
CTGTTCCGTGGCCAACACTTGTCACTACTCTGACCTATGGTGTTCAATGCTTTTCCCGTTATCCGGATCA
CATGAAACGGCATGACTTTTTCAAGAGTGCCATGCCCGAAGGTTATGTACAGGAACGCACTATATCTTTC
AAAGATGACGGGACCTACAAGACGCGTGCTGAAGTCAAGTTTGAAGGTGATACCCTTGTTAATCGTATCG
AGTTAAAGGGTATTGATTTTAAAGAAGATGGAAACATTCTTGGACACAAACTCGAGTACAACTTTAACTC
ACACAATGTATACATCACGGCAGACAAACAAAAGAATGGAATCAAAGCTAACTTCAAAATTCGCCACAAC
GTTGAAGATGGTTCCGTTCAACTAGCAGACCATTATCAACAAAATACTCCAATTGGCGATGGCCCTGTCC
TTTTACCAGACAACCATTACCTGTCGACACAATCTGTCCTTTCGAAAGATCCCAACGAAAAGCGTGACCA
CATGGTCCTTCTTGAGTTTGTAACTGCTGCTGGGATTACACATGGCATGGATGAGCTCTACAAATAATAT
GGGATCTGAAGCTTGGGCCCTAACAAAAACTCATCTCAGAAGAGGATCTGAATAGCGCCGTCGACCATCA
TCATCATCATCATTGAGTTTAAACGGTCTCCAGCTTGGCTGTTTTGGCGGATGAGAGAAGATTTTCAGCC
TGATACAGATTAAATCAGAACGCAGAAGCGGTCTGATAAAACAGAATTTGCCTGGCGGCAGTAGCGCGGT
GGTCCCACCTGACCCCATGCCGAACTCAGAAGTGAAACGCCGTAGCGCCGATGGTAGTGTGGGGTCTCCC
CATGCGAGAGTAGGGAACTGCCAGGCATCAAATAAAACGAAAGGCTCAGTCGAAAGACTGGGCCTTTCGT
TTTATCTGTTGTTTGTCGGTGAACTGGATCCTTACTCGAGTCTAGACTGCAGCTGAAACCTCAGGCATTT
GAGAAGCACACGGTCACACTGCTTCCGGTAGTCAATAAACCGGTAAACCAGCAATAGACATAAGCGGCTA
TTTAACGACCCTGCCCTGAACCGACGACCGGGTCATCGTGGCCGGATCTTGCGGCCACTCGGCTTGAACG
AATTGTTAGACATTATTTGCCGACTACCTTGGTGATCTCGCCTTTCACGTAGTGGACAAATTCTTCCAAC
TGATCTGCGCGCGAGGCCAAGCGATCTTCTTCTTGTCCAAGATAAGCCTGTCTAGCTTCAAGTATGACGG
GCTGATACTGGGCCGGCAGGCGCTCCATTGCCCAGTCGGCAGCGACATCCTTCGGCGCGATTTTGCCGGT
TACTGCGCTGTACCAAATGCGGGACAACG
Features (pLannotate 1.2.2; 14 found; start..end, strand, type, name):
    566..657     -  promoter       AmpR promoter: bla
    705..1443    -  rep_origin     CloDF13 ori: Plasmids containing the CloDF13 (CDF) origin of replication can be propagated in E. coli cells that contain additional plasmids with compatible origins.
   1540..1604    -  CDS            TcR (fragment): tetracycline efflux protein; tet; confers resistance to tetracycline
   1638..1660    +  CDS            mRFP1 (fragment): monomeric derivative of DsRed (Campbell et al., 2002)
   1702..1736    +  promoter       J23119(SpeI) promoter: bacterial promoter (Registry of Standard Biological Parts BBa J23119) modified to end with an SpeI site
   1925..2029    -  promoter       AmpR promoter: bla
   2119..2162    -  terminator     bacterial terminator: putative bacterial transcription terminator
   2180..2214    +  promoter       J23119(SpeI) promoter: bacterial promoter (Registry of Standard Biological Parts BBa J23119) modified to end with an SpeI site
   2322..2628    +  ncRNA          Intron gpI: Accession: RF00028 - Group I catalytic intron
   2711..3424    +  CDS            Superfolder GFP: Superfolder GFP is a basic (constitutively fluorescent) green fluorescent protein published in 2005, derived from Aequorea victoria. It is reported to be a very rapidly-maturing weak dimer.
   3496..3513    +  CDS            capTEV™ (fragment): composite tag for in vivo biotinylation, TEV protease cleavage, and 6xHis tagging
   3620..3735    +  ncRNA          5S rRNA: Accession: RF00001 - 5S ribosomal RNA
   3739..3785    +  terminator     rrnB T1 terminator: transcription terminator T1 from the E. coli rrnB gene
   4006..565     -  CDS            aadA (across the origin): S3AD_ECOLX - Experimental evidence at protein level: Swiss-Prot protein existence level 1. Mediates bacterial resistance to the antibiotics streptomycin and spectinomycin. From Escherichia coli.
