[The description below was written by a language model from this plasmid's Addgene catalogue record and pLannotate feature annotations shown in this document.]
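Description:
pJEC779 is a 4,229 bp bacterial synthetic-biology plasmid built on a CloDF13 (CDF) backbone and maintained at low copy in E. coli. Selection is by spectinomycin, conferred by an aadA aminoglycoside adenylyltransferase gene that spans the sequence numbering origin and lies next to a bla-type (AmpR) promoter annotation that probably drives it. The CloDF13 origin is compatible with other common replicons, so the plasmid can coexist with a second plasmid in the same cell, for instance one supplying an RNA input, although the record does not specify such a partner.

The roughly 2.1 kb synthetic insert is described as a "Modular RENDR" device with a GFP output directed against a synthetic target RNA. RENDR is a split-ribozyme RNA sensor that links detection of an RNA to production of an orthogonal protein. The feature table is consistent with this design. It shows two copies of the strong constitutive J23119 promoter, separated by a putative bacterial terminator, which suggests two independent transcription units. The second unit contains a region matching a group I catalytic intron, followed by a superfolder GFP coding sequence, a short 6xHis-like tag fragment, and the rrnB 5S/T1 terminator region. The first promoter presumably expresses the other ribozyme fragment, though the annotation does not resolve this, nor the guide sequences that recognise the target. In principle, the target RNA brings the two ribozyme halves together, and splicing then produces a translatable GFP message. Small TcR and mRFP1 fragments appear to be cloning remnants. The plasmid serves as a fluorescent reporter for characterising RNA detection in E. coli.
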