Addgene plasmid #234348: pJEC779
Purpose: Modular RENDR, GFP output, targets synthetic target
Depositing lab: James Chappell. Publication: A split ribozyme that links detection of a native RNA to orthogonal protein outputs. Gambill L, Staubus A, Mo KW, Ameruoso A, Chappell J. Nat Commun. 2023 Feb 1;14(1):543. doi: 10.1038/s41467-023-36073-3. PubMed 36725852.
Backbone
  Vector backbone: CloDF13
  Backbone size w/o insert (bp): 2125
  Total vector size (bp): 4229
  Vector type: Synthetic Biology
Growth in bacteria
  Bacterial resistance: Spectinomycin, 50 μg/mL
  Growth temperature: 37°C
  Growth strain: DH5alpha
  Copy number: Low Copy
Gene/Insert
  Gene/Insert name: Modular RENDR, GFP output
  Species: Synthetic
  Insert size (bp): 2104
  Promoter: PJ23119
  Cloning method: Unknown
  Sequencing primers: 5′ Na
Terms and licenses: Academic/Nonprofit Terms; Industry Terms: Not Available to Industry
How to cite: pJEC779 was a gift from James Chappell (Addgene plasmid # 234348 ; http://n2t.net/addgene:234348 ; RRID:Addgene_234348)
